Addgene plasmid #90568: CBX3 A5.5 gRNA
Purpose: 3rd generation lentiviral gRNA plasmid targeting human CBX3
Depositing lab: Iain Cheeseman. Depositing organization: Whitehead Institute for Biomedical Research. Publication: Large-Scale Analysis of CRISPR/Cas9 Cell-Cycle Knockouts Reveals the Diversity of p53-Dependent Responses to Cell-Cycle Defects. McKinley KL, Cheeseman IM. Dev Cell. 2017 Feb 27;40(4):405-420.e2. doi: 10.1016/j.devcel.2017.01.012. Epub 2017 Feb 16. PubMed 28216383.
Backbone
  Vector backbone: pLenti-sgRNA
  Backbone manufacturer: Eric Lander & David Sabatini labs (Addgene plasmid #71409)
  Backbone size w/o insert (bp): 9151
  Vector type: Lentiviral, CRISPR
  Selectable markers: Puromycin
Growth in bacteria
  Bacterial resistance: Ampicillin, 100 μg/mL
  Growth temperature: 37°C
  Growth strain: NEB Stable
  Copy number: Unknown
Gene/Insert
  Gene/Insert name: CBX3 (Guide Designation A5.5) (alt name: pKMKO series)
  gRNA/shRNA sequence: CACCgAGAAACGCTTCAATCAATTC
  Species: H. sapiens (human)
  Promoter: U6
  Cloning method: Restriction Enzyme; 5′ cloning site BsmBI (destroyed during cloning); 3′ cloning site BsmBI (destroyed during cloning)
  Sequencing primers: 5′ hU6-F (5'-GAGGGCCTATTTCCCATGATT-3'); 3′ EF1a-R (5'-CACGGCGACTACTGCACTTA-3')
Terms and licenses: Academic/Nonprofit Terms; Industry Terms: Not Available to Industry
Depositor comments: Please note that gRNA target sequence listed is not strictly the 20nt spacer sequence, but also contains the 5' BsmBI overhang. For more information about knockout human cell lines generated using this plasmid, please see http://cellcycleknockouts.wi.mit.edu/ .
How to cite: CBX3 A5.5 gRNA was a gift from Iain Cheeseman (Addgene plasmid # 90568 ; http://n2t.net/addgene:90568 ; RRID:Addgene_90568)
