[The description below was written by a language model from this plasmid's Addgene catalogue record and pLannotate feature annotations shown in this document.]
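Description:
CBX3 A5.5 gRNA is a third-generation lentiviral CRISPR guide plasmid built on the pLenti-sgRNA backbone and designed to target human CBX3. It is propagated in E. coli through a high-copy ColE1/pUC-type origin with ampicillin selection (AmpR under its own bla promoter), and it also carries an f1 origin and remnants of a lac/lacZα cloning region flanked by T3 and T7 promoters. The catalogue lists the empty backbone as 9,151 bp, whereas the sequenced plasmid is 7,302 nt. This would be consistent with loss of a stuffer fragment when the guide oligos were ligated between two BsmBI sites, both of which were destroyed in cloning, although the record does not say so explicitly.

The viral transfer cassette begins with an RSV promoter fused to a truncated HIV-1 5' LTR, which allows Tat-independent production of genomic RNA. This is followed by the Ψ packaging signal with a gag fragment, and the RRE for Rev-dependent nuclear export. The cassette ends in a ΔU3 self-inactivating 3' LTR and an SV40 polyadenylation signal. Within the provirus, a human U6 RNA polymerase III promoter drives the CBX3 spacer fused to the S. pyogenes guide scaffold (annotated as a tracrRNA fragment). Downstream, after a cPPT/CTS element, an EF-1α core promoter expresses puromycin N-acetyltransferase for selection of transduced mammalian cells, with a WPRE to boost transcript expression.

No Cas9 is encoded, so the nuclease must be supplied separately, for example by a Cas9-expressing cell line. The plasmid belongs to a guide series used for a large-scale analysis of cell-cycle gene knockouts in human cells.
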