Features (pLannotate 1.2.2; 28 found; start..end, strand, type, name):
      1..26      +  rep_origin     RSF ori (fragment): Plasmids containing the RSF 1030 origin of replication can be propagated in E. coli cells that contain additional plasmids with compatible origins.
     28..120     +  CDS            lacI (fragment): lac repressor; lacI; The lac repressor binds to the lac operator to inhibit transcription in E. coli. This inhibition can be relieved by adding lactose or isopropyl-β-D-thiogalactopyranoside (IPTG).
    133..154     +  protein_bind   CAP binding site: CAP binding activates transcription in the presence of cAMP. E. coli catabolite activator protein
    169..199     +  promoter       lac promoter: promoter for the E. coli lac operon
    207..223     +  protein_bind   lac operator: The lac repressor binds to the lac operator to inhibit transcription in E. coli. This inhibition can be relieved by adding lactose or isopropyl-β-D-thiogalactopyranoside (IPTG). lac repressor encoded by lacI
    268..286     +  promoter       T3 promoter: promoter for bacteriophage T3 RNA polymerase
    314..540     +  promoter       RSV promoter: Rous sarcoma virus enhancer/promoter
    541..721     +  LTR            5' LTR (truncated): truncated 5' long terminal repeat (LTR) from HIV-1
    768..893     +  misc_feature   HIV-1 Ψ: packaging signal of human immunodeficiency virus type 1
    877..1240    +  CDS            HIV-1 gag (fragment): gag protein from human immunodeficiency virus 1; gag
   1386..1619    +  misc_feature   RRE: The Rev response element (RRE) of HIV-1 allows for Rev-dependent mRNA export from the nucleus to the cytoplasm.
   1996..2022    +  CDS            Rev (fragment): human immunodeficiency virus 1 (HIV-1) Rev protein; rev; enhances nuclear export of unspliced and incompletely spliced viral mRNAs
   2026..2266    +  promoter       U6 promoter: RNA polymerase III promoter for human U6 snRNA
   2314..2381    +  misc_RNA       tracrRNA (fragment): trans-activating CRISPR RNA for the Streptococcus pyogenes CRISPR/Cas9 system
   2430..2547    +  misc_feature   cPPT/CTS: central polypurine tract and central termination sequence of HIV-1
   2616..2827    +  promoter       EF-1α core promoter: core promoter for human elongation factor EF-1α
   2853..3452    +  CDS            PuroR (fragment): puromycin N-acetyltransferase; pac from Streptomyces; confers resistance to puromycin
   3468..4056    +  misc_feature   WPRE: woodchuck hepatitis virus posttranscriptional regulatory element
   4107..4126    +  misc_feature   cPPT/CTS (fragment): central polypurine tract and central termination sequence of HIV-1
   4128..4361    +  LTR            3' LTR (ΔU3): self-inactivating 3' long terminal repeat (LTR) from HIV-1
   4439..4560    +  polyA_signal   SV40 poly(A) signal: SV40 polyadenylation signal
   4600..4735    +  rep_origin     SV40 ori: SV40 origin of replication
   4756..4774    -  promoter       T7 promoter: promoter for bacteriophage T7 RNA polymerase
   4782..4937    +  CDS            lacZα (fragment): LacZα fragment of β-galactosidase; lacZ fragment
   4942..5370    +  rep_origin     f1 ori (sequence partly withheld): f1 bacteriophage origin of replication; arrow indicates direction of (+) strand synthesis
   5423..5527    +  promoter       AmpR promoter: bla
   5528..6388    +  CDS            AmpR: β-lactamase; bla; confers resistance to ampicillin, carbenicillin, and related antibiotics
   6559..7147    +  rep_origin     ori: high-copy-number ColE1/pMB1/pBR322/pUC origin of replication
>Addgene plasmid #90568 | CBX3 A5.5 gRNA | addgene full sequence | sequence record 183413 | Addgene NGS Result
CGAGTCAGTGAGCGAGGAAGCGGAAGAGCGCCCAATACGCAAACCGCCTCTCCCCGCGCGTTGGCCGATT
CATTAATGCAGCTGGCACGACAGGTTTCCCGACTGGAAAGCGGGCAGTGAGCGCAACGCAATTAATGTGA
GTTAGCTCACTCATTAGGCACCCCAGGCTTTACACTTTATGCTTCCGGCTCGTATGTTGTGTGGAATTGT
GAGCGGATAACAATTTCACACAGGAAACAGCTATGACCATGATTACGCCAAGCGCGCAATTAACCCTCAC
TAAAGGGAACAAAAGCTGGAGCTGCAAGCTTAATGTAGTCTTATGCAATACTCTTGTAGTCTTGCAACAT
GGTAACGATGAGTTAGCAACATGCCTTACAAGGAGAGAAAAAGCACCGTGCATGCCGATTGGTGGAAGTA
AGGTGGTACGATCGTGCCTTATTAGGAAGGCAACAGACGGGTCTGACATGGATTGGACGAACCACTGAAT
TGCCGCATTGCAGAGATATTGTATTTAAGTGCCTAGCTCGATACATAAACGGGTCTCTCTGGTTAGACCA
GATCTGAGCCTGGGAGCTCTCTGGCTAACTAGGGAACCCACTGCTTAAGCCTCAATAAAGCTTGCCTTGA
GTGCTTCAAGTAGTGTGTGCCCGTCTGTTGTGTGACTCTGGTAACTAGAGATCCCTCAGACCCTTTTAGT
CAGTGTGGAAAATCTCTAGCAGTGGCGCCCGAACAGGGACTTGAAAGCGAAAGGGAAACCAGAGGAGCTC
TCTCGACGCAGGACTCGGCTTGCTGAAGCGCGCACGGCAAGAGGCGAGGGGCGGCGACTGGTGAGTACGC
CAAAAATTTTGACTAGCGGAGGCTAGAAGGAGAGAGATGGGTGCGAGAGCGTCAGTATTAAGCGGGGGAG
AATTAGATCGCGATGGGAAAAAATTCGGTTAAGGCCAGGGGGAAAGAAAAAATATAAATTAAAACATATA
GTATGGGCAAGCAGGGAGCTAGAACGATTCGCAGTTAATCCTGGCCTGTTAGAAACATCAGAAGGCTGTA
GACAAATACTGGGACAGCTACAACCATCCCTTCAGACAGGATCAGAAGAACTTAGATCATTATATAATAC
AGTAGCAACCCTCTATTGTGTGCATCAAAGGATAGAGATAAAAGACACCAAGGAAGCTTTAGACAAGATA
GAGGAAGAGCAAAACAAAAGTAAGACCACCGCACAGCAAGCGGCCGCTGATCTTCAGACCTGGAGGAGGA
GATATGAGGGACAATTGGAGAAGTGAATTATATAAATATAAAGTAGTAAAAATTGAACCATTAGGAGTAG
CACCCACCAAGGCAAAGAGAAGAGTGGTGCAGAGAGAAAAAAGAGCAGTGGGAATAGGAGCTTTGTTCCT
TGGGTTCTTGGGAGCAGCAGGAAGCACTATGGGCGCAGCGTCAATGACGCTGACGGTACAGGCCAGACAA
TTATTGTCTGGTATAGTGCAGCAGCAGAACAATTTGCTGAGGGCTATTGAGGCGCAACAGCATCTGTTGC
AACTCACAGTCTGGGGCATCAAGCAGCTCCAGGCAAGAATCCTGGCTGTGGAAAGATACCTAAAGGATCA
ACAGCTCCTGGGGATTTGGGGTTGCTCTGGAAAACTCATTTGCACCACTGCTGTGCCTTGGAATGCTAGT
TGGAGTAATAAATCTCTGGAACAGATTTGGAATCACACGACCTGGATGGAGTGGGACAGAGAAATTAACA
ATTACACAAGCTTAATACACTCCTTAATTGAAGAATCGCAAAACCAGCAAGAAAAGAATGAACAAGAATT
ATTGGAATTAGATAAATGGGCAAGTTTGTGGAATTGGTTTAACATAACAAATTGGCTGTGGTATATAAAA
TTATTCATAATGATAGTAGGAGGCTTGGTAGGTTTAAGAATAGTTTTTGCTGTACTTTCTATAGTGAATA
GAGTTAGGCAGGGATATTCACCATTATCGTTTCAGACCCACCTCCCAACCCCGAGGGGACCCAGAGAGGG
CCTATTTCCCATGATTCCTTCATATTTGCATATACGATACAAGGCTGTTAGAGAGATAATTAGAATTAAT
TTGACTGTAAACACAAAGATATTAGTACAAAATACGTGACGTAGAAAGTAATAATTTCTTGGGTAGTTTG
CAGTTTTAAAATTATGTTTTAAAATGGACTATCATATGCTTACCGTAACTTGAAAGTATTTCGATTTCTT
GGCTTTATATATCTTGTGGAAAGGACGAAACACCGAGAAACGCTTCAATCAATTCGTTTAAGAGCTATGC
TGGAAACAGCATAGCAAGTTTAAATAAGGCTAGTCCGTTATCAACTTGAAAAAGTGGCACCGAGTCGGTG
CTTTTTTTGAATTCTAGATCTTGAGACAAATGGCAGTATTCATCCACAATTTTAAAAGAAAAGGGGGGAT
TGGGGGGTACAGTGCAGGGGAAAGAATAGTAGACATAATAGCAACAGACATACAAACTAAAGAATTACAA
AAACAAATTACAAAAATTCAAAATTTTCGGGTTTATTACAGGGACAGCAGAGATCCACTTTGGCGCCGGC
TCGAGTGGCTCCGGTGCCCGTCAGTGGGCAGAGCGCACATCGCCCACAGTCCCCGAGAAGTTGGGGGGAG
GGGTCGGCAATTGAACCGGTGCCTAGAGAAGGTGGCGCGGGGTAAACTGGGAAAGTGATGTCGTGTACTG
GCTCCGCCTTTTTCCCGAGGGTGGGGGAGAACCGTATATAAGTGCAGTAGTCGCCGTGAACGTTCTTTTT
CGCAACGGGTTTGCCGCCAGAACACAGGTGTCGTGACGCGGGATCCGCCACCATGACCGAGTACAAGCCC
ACGGTGCGCCTCGCCACCCGCGACGACGTCCCCAGGGCCGTACGCACCCTCGCCGCCGCGTTCGCCGACT
ACCCCGCCACGCGCCACACCGTCGATCCGGACCGCCACATCGAGCGGGTCACCGAGCTGCAAGAACTCTT
CCTCACGCGCGTCGGGCTCGACATCGGCAAGGTGTGGGTCGCGGACGACGGCGCCGCGGTGGCGGTCTGG
ACCACGCCGGAGAGCGTCGAAGCGGGGGCGGTGTTCGCCGAGATCGGCCCGCGCATGGCCGAGTTGAGCG
GTTCCCGGCTGGCCGCGCAGCAACAGATGGAAGGCCTCCTGGCGCCGCACCGGCCCAAGGAGCCCGCGTG
GTTCCTGGCCACCGTCGGAGTCTCGCCCGACCACCAGGGCAAGGGTCTGGGCAGCGCCGTCGTGCTCCCC
GGAGTGGAGGCGGCCGAGCGCGCCGGGGTGCCCGCCTTCCTGGAGACCTCCGCGCCCCGCAACCTCCCCT
TCTACGAGCGGCTCGGCTTCACCGTCACCGCCGACGTCGAGGTGCCCGAAGGACCGCGCACCTGGTGCAT
GACCCGCAAGCCCGGTGCCTGAACGCGTTAAGTCGACAATCAACCTCTGGATTACAAAATTTGTGAAAGA
TTGACTGGTATTCTTAACTATGTTGCTCCTTTTACGCTATGTGGATACGCTGCTTTAATGCCTTTGTATC
ATGCTATTGCTTCCCGTATGGCTTTCATTTTCTCCTCCTTGTATAAATCCTGGTTGCTGTCTCTTTATGA
GGAGTTGTGGCCCGTTGTCAGGCAACGTGGCGTGGTGTGCACTGTGTTTGCTGACGCAACCCCCACTGGT
TGGGGCATTGCCACCACCTGTCAGCTCCTTTCCGGGACTTTCGCTTTCCCCCTCCCTATTGCCACGGCGG
AACTCATCGCCGCCTGCCTTGCCCGCTGCTGGACAGGGGCTCGGCTGTTGGGCACTGACAATTCCGTGGT
GTTGTCGGGGAAATCATCGTCCTTTCCTTGGCTGCTCGCCTGTGTTGCCACCTGGATTCTGCGCGGGACG
TCCTTCTGCTACGTCCCTTCGGCCCTCAATCCAGCGGACCTTCCTTCCCGCGGCCTGCTGCCGGCTCTGC
GGCCTCTTCCGCGTCTTCGCCTTCGCCCTCAGACGAGTCGGATCTCCCTTTGGGCCGCCTCCCCGCGTCG
ACTTTAAGACCAATGACTTACAAGGCAGCTGTAGATCTTAGCCACTTTTTAAAAGAAAAGGGGGGACTGG
AAGGGCTAATTCACTCCCAACGAAGACAAGATCTGCTTTTTGCTTGTACTGGGTCTCTCTGGTTAGACCA
GATCTGAGCCTGGGAGCTCTCTGGCTAACTAGGGAACCCACTGCTTAAGCCTCAATAAAGCTTGCCTTGA
GTGCTTCAAGTAGTGTGTGCCCGTCTGTTGTGTGACTCTGGTAACTAGAGATCCCTCAGACCCTTTTAGT
CAGTGTGGAAAATCTCTAGCAGTACGTATAGTAGTTCATGTCATCTTATTATTCAGTATTTATAACTTGC
AAAGAAATGAATATCAGAGAGTGAGAGGAACTTGTTTATTGCAGCTTATAATGGTTACAAATAAAGCAAT
AGCATCACAAATTTCACAAATAAAGCATTTTTTTCACTGCATTCTAGTTGTGGTTTGTCCAAACTCATCA
ATGTATCTTATCATGTCTGGCTCTAGCTATCCCGCCCCTAACTCCGCCCATCCCGCCCCTAACTCCGCCC
AGTTCCGCCCATTCTCCGCCCCATGGCTGACTAATTTTTTTTATTTATGCAGAGGCCGAGGCCGCCTCGG
CCTCTGAGCTATTCCAGAAGTAGTGAGGAGGCTTTTTTGGAGGCCTAGGGACGTACCCAATTCGCCCTAT
AGTGAGTCGTATTACGCGCGCTCACTGGCCGTCGTTTTACAACGTCGTGACTGGGAAAACCCTGGCGTTA
CCCAACTTAATCGCCTTGCAGCACATCCCCCTTTCGCCAGCTGGCGTAATAGCGAAGAGGCCCGCACCGA
TCGCCCTTCCCAACAGTTGCGCAGCCTGAATGGCGAATGGG
[124 nt withheld, positions 4942-5065]
C
[91 nt withheld, positions 5067-5157]
A
[49 nt withheld, positions 5159-5207]
CCTTTGACGTTGGAGTCCACGTTCTTT
[37 nt withheld, positions 5235-5271]
ACCCTATCTCGGTCTATTCTTTTGATTTATAAGGGATTTTGCCGATTTCGGCCTATTGGTTAAAAAATGA
GCTGATTTAACAAAAATTTAACGCGAATTTTAACAAAATATTAACGCTTACAATTTAGGTGGCACTTTTC
GGGGAAATGTGCGCGGAACCCCTATTTGTTTATTTTTCTAAATACATTCAAATATGTATCCGCTCATGAG
ACAATAACCCTGATAAATGCTTCAATAATATTGAAAAAGGAAGAGTATGAGTATTCAACATTTCCGTGTC
GCCCTTATTCCCTTTTTTGCGGCATTTTGCCTTCCTGTTTTTGCTCACCCAGAAACGCTGGTGAAAGTAA
AAGATGCTGAAGATCAGTTGGGTGCACGAGTGGGTTACATCGAACTGGATCTCAACAGCGGTAAGATCCT
TGAGAGTTTTCGCCCCGAAGAACGTTTTCCAATGATGAGCACTTTTAAAGTTCTGCTATGTGGCGCGGTA
TTATCCCGTATTGACGCCGGGCAAGAGCAACTCGGTCGCCGCATACACTATTCTCAGAATGACTTGGTTG
AGTACTCACCAGTCACAGAAAAGCATCTTACGGATGGCATGACAGTAAGAGAATTATGCAGTGCTGCCAT
AACCATGAGTGATAACACTGCGGCCAACTTACTTCTGACAACGATCGGAGGACCGAAGGAGCTAACCGCT
TTTTTGCACAACATGGGGGATCATGTAACTCGCCTTGATCGTTGGGAACCGGAGCTGAATGAAGCCATAC
CAAACGACGAGCGTGACACCACGATGCCTGTAGCAATGGCAACAACGTTGCGCAAACTATTAACTGGCGA
ACTACTTACTCTAGCTTCCCGGCAACAATTAATAGACTGGATGGAGGCGGATAAAGTTGCAGGACCACTT
CTGCGCTCGGCCCTTCCGGCTGGCTGGTTTATTGCTGATAAATCTGGAGCCGGTGAGCGTGGGTCTCGCG
GTATCATTGCAGCACTGGGGCCAGATGGTAAGCCCTCCCGTATCGTAGTTATCTACACGACGGGGAGTCA
GGCAACTATGGATGAACGAAATAGACAGATCGCTGAGATAGGTGCCTCACTGATTAAGCATTGGTAACTG
TCAGACCAAGTTTACTCATATATACTTTAGATTGATTTAAAACTTCATTTTTAATTTAAAAGGATCTAGG
TGAAGATCCTTTTTGATAATCTCATGACCAAAATCCCTTAACGTGAGTTTTCGTTCCACTGAGCGTCAGA
CCCCGTAGAAAAGATCAAAGGATCTTCTTGAGATCCTTTTTTTCTGCGCGTAATCTGCTGCTTGCAAACA
AAAAAACCACCGCTACCAGCGGTGGTTTGTTTGCCGGATCAAGAGCTACCAACTCTTTTTCCGAAGGTAA
CTGGCTTCAGCAGAGCGCAGATACCAAATACTGTTCTTCTAGTGTAGCCGTAGTTAGGCCACCACTTCAA
GAACTCTGTAGCACCGCCTACATACCTCGCTCTGCTAATCCTGTTACCAGTGGCTGCTGCCAGTGGCGAT
AAGTCGTGTCTTACCGGGTTGGACTCAAGACGATAGTTACCGGATAAGGCGCAGCGGTCGGGCTGAACGG
GGGGTTCGTGCACACAGCCCAGCTTGGAGCGAACGACCTACACCGAACTGAGATACCTACAGCGTGAGCT
ATGAGAAAGCGCCACGCTTCCCGAAGGGAGAAAGGCGGACAGGTATCCGGTAAGCGGCAGGGTCGGAACA
GGAGAGCGCACGAGGGAGCTTCCAGGGGGAAACGCCTGGTATCTTTATAGTCCTGTCGGGTTTCGCCACC
TCTGACTTGAGCGTCGATTTTTGTGATGCTCGTCAGGGGGGCGGAGCCTATGGAAAAACGCCAGCAACGC
GGCCTTTTTACGGTTCCTGGCCTTTTGCTGGCCTTTTGCTCACATGTTCTTTCCTGCGTTATCCCCTGAT
TCTGTGGATAACCGTATTACCGCCTTTGAGTGAGCTGATACCGCTCGCCGCAGCCGAACGACCGAGCGCA
G
